Addgene plasmid #111489: B7-1
Purpose: translational elongation factor G
Depositing lab: Cheemeng Tan. Depositing organization: University of California, Davis. Publication: Synthetic microbial consortia enable rapid assembly of pure translation machinery. Villarreal F, Contreras-Llano LE, Chavez M, Ding Y, Fan J, Pan T, Tan C. Nat Chem Biol. 2018 Jan;14(1):29-35. doi: 10.1038/nchembio.2514. Epub 2017 Nov 13. PubMed 29131146.
Backbone
  Vector backbone: pET15b
  Vector type: Bacterial Expression
Growth in bacteria
  Bacterial resistance: Ampicillin, 100 μg/mL
  Growth temperature: 37°C
  Growth strain: DH5alpha
  Copy number: High Copy
Gene/Insert
  Gene/Insert name: translational elongation factor G
  Tag / fusion protein: 6xHis (C terminal on insert)
  Cloning method: Gibson Cloning
Terms and licenses: Academic/Nonprofit Terms; Industry Terms: Not Available to Industry
Depositor comments: Gene comes from E.coli.
How to cite: B7-1 was a gift from Cheemeng Tan (Addgene plasmid # 111489 ; http://n2t.net/addgene:111489 ; RRID:Addgene_111489)
