[The description below was written by a language model from this plasmid's Addgene catalogue record and pLannotate feature annotations shown in this document.]
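Description:
B7-1 is a bacterial expression plasmid built on the pET15b backbone that carries the Escherichia coli fusA gene, encoding translational elongation factor G (EF-G), the GTPase that drives ribosomal translocation of the tRNAs and mRNA during the elongation phase of protein synthesis. The insert was introduced by Gibson cloning and, according to the catalogue entry, bears a C-terminal 6xHis tag for affinity purification. The automated feature table does not call out the His tag separately, although there is a short unannotated stretch after the fusA coding region. A small fragment annotated as a T7 gene 10B-derived solubility tag lies just ahead of the terminator and is probably a match to residual vector sequence, not a functional fusion.

Expression follows the standard pET arrangement: a T7 promoter with an adjacent lac operator, the strong T7 gene 10 ribosome binding site, the fusA open reading frame and a T7 terminator. The plasmid also carries lacI under its own promoter, so transcription is repressed until IPTG is added and requires a host that supplies T7 RNA polymerase. Propagation relies on a pBR322-type ColE1 origin accompanied by the bom region and the rop gene, and selection is by ampicillin through the bla β-lactamase gene. The record lists the plasmid as high copy, although rop normally moderates copy number. Several tetracycline-resistance gene fragments are non-functional remnants of the pBR322 lineage.

The associated work concerns assembling purified translation machinery from synthetic microbial consortia, so this construct most likely serves to produce His-tagged EF-G as one component of a reconstituted cell-free protein synthesis system.
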