Features (pLannotate 1.2.2; 19 found; start..end, strand, type, name):
    274..292     +  promoter       T7 promoter: promoter for bacteriophage T7 RNA polymerase
    293..317     +  protein_bind   lac operator: The lac repressor binds to the lac operator to inhibit transcription in E. coli. This inhibition can be relieved by adding lactose or isopropyl-β-D-thiogalactopyranoside (IPTG). lac repressor encoded by lacI
    332..354     +  RBS            RBS: efficient ribosome binding site from bacteriophage T7 gene 10 (Olins and Rangwala, 1989)
    367..2475    +  CDS            fusA (sequence withheld): EFG_ECOLI - Also known as far, fus. Experimental evidence at protein level: Swiss-Prot protein existence level 1. Catalyzes the GTP-dependent ribosomal translocation step during translation elongation. During this step, the ribosome changes from the pre-translocational (PRE) to the post-translocational (POST) state as the newly formed A-site-bound peptidyl-tRNA and P-site-bound deacylated tRNA move to the P and E sites, respectively. Catalyzes the coordinated movement of the two tRNA molecules, the mRNA and conformational changes in the ribosome. From Escherichia coli (strain K12).
   2524..2573    +  CDS            SET1 (fragment): solubility-enhancement tag derived from T7 phage gene 10B
   2581..2628    +  terminator     T7 terminator: transcription terminator for bacteriophage T7 RNA polymerase
   2651..2755    -  CDS            TcR (fragment): tetracycline efflux protein; tet; confers resistance to tetracycline
   2803..2831    -  promoter       tet promoter: E. coli promoter for tetracycline efflux protein gene
   2944..3048    +  promoter       AmpR promoter: bla
   3049..3909    +  CDS            AmpR: β-lactamase; bla; confers resistance to ampicillin, carbenicillin, and related antibiotics
   4080..4668    +  rep_origin     ori: high-copy-number ColE1/pMB1/pBR322/pUC origin of replication
   4854..4993    -  misc_feature   bom: basis of mobility region from pBR322
   5095..5286    -  CDS            rop: Rop protein, which maintains plasmids at low copy number; rop
   5303..5683    +  CDS            YPB1_ECOLX: Protein predicted: Swiss-Prot protein existence level 4. From Escherichia coli.
   5925..6549    -  CDS            TcR (fragment): tetracycline efflux protein; tet; confers resistance to tetracycline
   6564..6585    -  protein_bind   CAP binding site: CAP binding activates transcription in the presence of cAMP. E. coli catabolite activator protein
   6598..7680    -  CDS            lacI: lac repressor; lacI; The lac repressor binds to the lac operator to inhibit transcription in E. coli. This inhibition can be relieved by adding lactose or isopropyl-β-D-thiogalactopyranoside (IPTG).
   7681..7758    -  promoter       lacI promoter: lacI
   7766..252     -  CDS            TcR (fragment) (across the origin): tetracycline efflux protein; tet; confers resistance to tetracycline
>Addgene plasmid #111489 | B7-1 | addgene full sequence | sequence record 240275 | Addgene NGS Result
ATTAGGAAGCAGCCCAGTAGTAGGTTGAGGCCGTTGAGCACCGCCGCCGCAAGGAATGGTGCATGCAAGG
AGATGGCGCCCAACAGTCCCCCGGCCACGGGGCCTGCCACCATACCCACGCCGAAACAAGCGCTCATGAG
CCCGAAGTGGCGAGCCCGATCTTCCCCATCGGTGATGTCGGCGATATAGGCGCCAGCAACCGCACCTGTG
GCGCCGGTGATGCCGGCCACGATGCGTCCGGCGTAGAGGATCGAGATCTCGATCCCGCGAAATTAATACG
ACTCACTATAGGGGAATTGTGAGCGGATAACAATTCCCCTCTAGAAATAATTTTGTTTAACTTTAAGAAG
GAGATATACCATGCAT
[2109 nt withheld, positions 367-2475]
CATCATCATCACCATCATTAAAGCAGAGGCCATATGCTCGAGGATCCGGCTGCTAACAAAGCCCGAAAGG
AAGCTGAGTTGGCTGCTGCCACCGCTGAGCAATAACTAGCATAACCCCTTGGGGCCTCTAAACGGGTCTT
GAGGGGTTTTTTGCTGAAAGGAGGAACTATATCCGGATATCCCGCAAGAGGCCCGGCAGTACCGGCATAA
CCAAGCCTATGCCTACAGCATCCAGGGTGACGGTGCCGAGGATGACGATGAGCGCATTGTTAGATTTCAT
ACACGGTGCCTGACTGCGTTAGCAATTTAACTGTGATAAACTACCGCATTAAAGCTTATCGATGATAAGC
TGTCAAACATGAGAATTCTTGAAGACGAAAGGGCCTCGTGATACGCCTATTTTTATAGGTTAATGTCATG
ATAATAATGGTTTCTTAGACGTCAGGTGGCACTTTTCGGGGAAATGTGCGCGGAACCCCTATTTGTTTAT
TTTTCTAAATACATTCAAATATGTATCCGCTCATGAGACAATAACCCTGATAAATGCTTCAATAATATTG
AAAAAGGAAGAGTATGAGTATTCAACATTTCCGTGTCGCCCTTATTCCCTTTTTTGCGGCATTTTGCCTT
CCTGTTTTTGCTCACCCAGAAACGCTGGTGAAAGTAAAAGATGCTGAAGATCAGTTGGGTGCACGAGTGG
GTTACATCGAACTGGATCTCAACAGCGGTAAGATCCTTGAGAGTTTTCGCCCCGAAGAACGTTTTCCAAT
GATGAGCACTTTTAAAGTTCTGCTATGTGGCGCGGTATTATCCCGTGTTGACGCCGGGCAAGAGCAACTC
GGTCGCCGCATACACTATTCTCAGAATGACTTGGTTGAGTACTCACCAGTCACAGAAAAGCATCTTACGG
ATGGCATGACAGTAAGAGAATTATGCAGTGCTGCCATAACCATGAGTGATAACACTGCGGCCAACTTACT
TCTGACAACGATCGGAGGACCGAAGGAGCTAACCGCTTTTTTGCACAACATGGGGGATCATGTAACTCGC
CTTGATCGTTGGGAACCGGAGCTGAATGAAGCCATACCAAACGACGAGCGTGACACCACGATGCCTGCAG
CAATGGCAACAACGTTGCGCAAACTATTAACTGGCGAACTACTTACTCTAGCTTCCCGGCAACAATTAAT
AGACTGGATGGAGGCGGATAAAGTTGCAGGACCACTTCTGCGCTCGGCCCTTCCGGCTGGCTGGTTTATT
GCTGATAAATCTGGAGCCGGTGAGCGTGGGTCTCGCGGTATCATTGCAGCACTGGGGCCAGATGGTAAGC
CCTCCCGTATCGTAGTTATCTACACGACGGGGAGTCAGGCAACTATGGATGAACGAAATAGACAGATCGC
TGAGATAGGTGCCTCACTGATTAAGCATTGGTAACTGTCAGACCAAGTTTACTCATATATACTTTAGATT
GATTTAAAACTTCATTTTTAATTTAAAAGGATCTAGGTGAAGATCCTTTTTGATAATCTCATGACCAAAA
TCCCTTAACGTGAGTTTTCGTTCCACTGAGCGTCAGACCCCGTAGAAAAGATCAAAGGATCTTCTTGAGA
TCCTTTTTTTCTGCGCGTAATCTGCTGCTTGCAAACAAAAAAACCACCGCTACCAGCGGTGGTTTGTTTG
CCGGATCAAGAGCTACCAACTCTTTTTCCGAAGGTAACTGGCTTCAGCAGAGCGCAGATACCAAATACTG
TCCTTCTAGTGTAGCCGTAGTTAGGCCACCACTTCAAGAACTCTGTAGCACCGCCTACATACCTCGCTCT
GCTAATCCTGTTACCAGTGGCTGCTGCCAGTGGCGATAAGTCGTGTCTTACCGGGTTGGACTCAAGACGA
TAGTTACCGGATAAGGCGCAGCGGTCGGGCTGAACGGGGGGTTCGTGCACACAGCCCAGCTTGGAGCGAA
CGACCTACACCGAACTGAGATACCTACAGCGTGAGCTATGAGAAAGCGCCACGCTTCCCGAAGGGAGAAA
GGCGGACAGGTATCCGGTAAGCGGCAGGGTCGGAACAGGAGAGCGCACGAGGGAGCTTCCAGGGGGAAAC
GCCTGGTATCTTTATAGTCCTGTCGGGTTTCGCCACCTCTGACTTGAGCGTCGATTTTTGTGATGCTCGT
CAGGGGGGCGGAGCCTATGGAAAAACGCCAGCAACGCGGCCTTTTTACGGTTCCTGGCCTTTTGCTGGCC
TTTTGCTCACATGTTCTTTCCTGCGTTATCCCCTGATTCTGTGGATAACCGTATTACCGCCTTTGAGTGA
GCTGATACCGCTCGCCGCAGCCGAACGACCGAGCGCAGCGAGTCAGTGAGCGAGGAAGCGGAAGAGCGCC
TGATGCGGTATTTTCTCCTTACGCATCTGTGCGGTATTTCACACCGCAATGGTGCACTCTCAGTACAATC
TGCTCTGATGCCGCATAGTTAAGCCAGTATACACTCCGCTATCGCTACGTGACTGGGTCATGGCTGCGCC
CCGACACCCGCCAACACCCGCTGACGCGCCCTGACGGGCTTGTCTGCTCCCGGCATCCGCTTACAGACAA
GCTGTGACCGTCTCCGGGAGCTGCATGTGTCAGAGGTTTTCACCGTCATCACCGAAACGCGCGAGGCAGC
TGCGGTAAAGCTCATCAGCGTGGTCGTGAAGCGATTCACAGATGTCTGCCTGTTCATCCGCGTCCAGCTC
GTTGAGTTTCTCCAGAAGCGTTAATGTCTGGCTTCTGATAAAGCGGGCCATGTTAAGGGCGGTTTTTTCC
TGTTTGGTCACTGATGCCTCCGTGTAAGGGGGATTTCTGTTCATGGGGGTAATGATACCGATGAAACGAG
AGAGGATGCTCACGATACGGGTTACTGATGATGAACATGCCCGGTTACTGGAACGTTGTGAGGGTAAACA
ACTGGCGGTATGGATGCGGCGGGACCAGAGAAAAATCACTCAGGGTCAATGCCAGCGCTTCGTTAATACA
GATGTAGGTGTTCCACAGGGTAGCCAGCAGCATCCTGCGATGCAGATCCGGAACATAATGGTGCAGGGCG
CTGACTTCCGCGTTTCCAGACTTTACGAAACACGGAAACCGAAGACCATTCATGTTGTTGCTCAGGTCGC
AGACGTTTTGCAGCAGCAGTCGCTTCACGTTCGCTCGCGTATCGGTGATTCATTCTGCTAACCAGTAAGG
CAACCCCGCCAGCCTAGCCGGGTCCTCAACGACAGGAGCACGATCATGCGCACCCGTGGCCAGGACCCAA
CGCTGCCCGAGATGCGCCGCGTGCGGCTGCTGGAGATGGCGGACGCGATGGATATGTTCTGCCAAGGGTT
GGTTTGCGCATTCACAGTTCTCCGCAAGAATTGATTGGCTCCAATTCTTGGAGTGGTGAATCCGTTAGCG
AGGTGCCGCCGGCTTCCATTCAGGTCGAGGTGGCCCGGCTCCATGCACCGCGACGCAACGCGGGGAGGCA
GACAAGGTATAGGGCGGCGCCTACAATCCATGCCAACCCGTTCCATGTGCTCGCCGAGGCGGCATAAATC
GCCGTGACGATCAGCGGTCCAATGATCGAAGTTAGGCTGGTAAGAGCCGCGAGCGATCCTTGAAGCTGTC
CCTGATGGTCGTCATCTACCTGCCTGGACAGCATGGCCTGCAACGCGGGCATCCCGATGCCGCCGGAAGC
GAGAAGAATCATAATGGGGAAGGCCATCCAGCCTCGCGTCGCGAACGCCAGCAAGACGTAGCCCAGCGCG
TCGGCCGCCATGCCGGCGATAATGGCCTGCTTCTCGCCGAAACGTTTGGTGGCGGGACCAGTGACGAAGG
CTTGAGCGAGGGCGTGCAAGATTCCGAATACCGCAAGCGACAGGCCGATCATCGTCGCGCTCCAGCGAAA
GCGGTCCTCGCCGAAAATGACCCAGAGCGCTGCCGGCACCTGTCCTACGAGTTGCATGATAAAGAAGACA
GTCATAAGTGCGGCGACGATAGTCATGCCCCGCGCCCACCGGAAGGAGCTGACTGGGTTGAAGGCTCTCA
AGGGCATCGGTCGAGATCCCGGTGCCTAATGAGTGAGCTAACTTACATTAATTGCGTTGCGCTCACTGCC
CGCTTTCCAGTCGGGAAACCTGTCGTGCCAGCTGCATTAATGAATCGGCCAACGCGCGGGGAGAGGCGGT
TTGCGTATTGGGCGCCAGGGTGGTTTTTCTTTTCACCAGTGAGACGGGCAACAGCTGATTGCCCTTCACC
GCCTGGCCCTGAGAGAGTTGCAGCAAGCGGTCCACGCTGGTTTGCCCCAGCAGGCGAAAATCCTGTTTGA
TGGTGGTTAACGGCGGGATATAACATGAGCTGTCTTCGGTATCGTCGTATCCCACTACCGAGATATCCGC
ACCAACGCGCAGCCCGGACTCGGTAATGGCGCGCATTGCGCCCAGCGCCATCTGATCGTTGGCAACCAGC
ATCGCAGTGGGAACGATGCCCTCATTCAGCATTTGCATGGTTTGTTGAAAACCGGACATGGCACTCCAGT
CGCCTTCCCGTTCCGCTATCGGCTGAATTTGATTGCGAGTGAGATATTTATGCCAGCCAGCCAGACGCAG
ACGCGCCGAGACAGAACTTAATGGGCCCGCTAACAGCGCGATTTGCTGGTGACCCAATGCGACCAGATGC
TCCACGCCCAGTCGCGTACCGTCTTCATGGGAGAAAATAATACTGTTGATGGGTGTCTGGTCAGAGACAT
CAAGAAATAACGCCGGAACATTAGTGCAGGCAGCTTCCACAGCAATGGCATCCTGGTCATCCAGCGGATA
GTTAATGATCAGCCCACTGACGCGTTGCGCGAGAAGATTGTGCACCGCCGCTTTACAGGCTTCGACGCCG
CTTCGTTCTACCATCGACACCACCACGCTGGCACCCAGTTGATCGGCGCGAGATTTAATCGCCGCGACAA
TTTGCGACGGCGCGTGCAGGGCCAGACTGGAGGTGGCAACGCCAATCAGCAACGACTGTTTGCCCGCCAG
TTGTTGTGCCACGCGGTTGGGAATGTAATTCAGCTCCGCCATCGCCGCTTCCACTTTTTCCCGCGTTTTC
GCAGAAACGTGGCTGGCCTGGTTCACCACGCGGGAAACGGTCTGATAAGAGACACCGGCATACTCTGCGA
CATCGTATAACGTTACTGGTTTCACATTCACCACCCTGAATTGACTCTCTTCCGGGCGCTATCATGCCAT
ACCGCGAAAGGTTTTGCGCCATTCGATGGTGTCCGGGATCTCGACGCTCTCCCTTATGCGACTCCTGC
